Features (pLannotate 1.2.2; 44 found; start..end, strand, type, name):
     31..83      -  misc_feature   bom (fragment): basis of mobility region from pBR322
    238..617     +  enhancer       CMV enhancer: human cytomegalovirus immediate early enhancer
    618..817     +  promoter       CMV promoter: human cytomegalovirus (CMV) immediate early promoter
    835..1015    +  LTR            5' LTR (truncated): truncated 5' long terminal repeat (LTR) from HIV-1
   1062..1187    +  misc_feature   HIV-1 Ψ: packaging signal of human immunodeficiency virus type 1
   1171..1534    +  CDS            HIV-1 gag (fragment): gag protein from human immunodeficiency virus 1; gag
   1680..1913    +  misc_feature   RRE: The Rev response element (RRE) of HIV-1 allows for Rev-dependent mRNA export from the nucleus to the cytoplasm.
   2290..2390    +  CDS            Rev (fragment): human immunodeficiency virus 1 (HIV-1) Rev protein; rev; enhances nuclear export of unspliced and incompletely spliced viral mRNAs
   2440..2557    +  misc_feature   cPPT/CTS: central polypurine tract and central termination sequence of HIV-1
   2602..2635    +  protein_bind   loxP: Cre-mediated recombination occurs in the 8-bp core sequence (GCATACAT). Cre recombinase
   2653..2671    -  rep_origin     f1 ori (fragment): f1 bacteriophage origin of replication; arrow indicates direction of (+) strand synthesis
   2676..2831    -  CDS            lacZα (fragment): LacZα fragment of β-galactosidase; lacZ fragment
   2839..2857    +  promoter       T7 promoter: promoter for bacteriophage T7 RNA polymerase
   2866..2889    -  misc_feature   MCS (fragment): pBluescript multiple cloning site
   2905..2923    -  promoter       T3 promoter: promoter for bacteriophage T3 RNA polymerase
   2966..2988    -  protein_bind   lac operator (fragment): The lac repressor binds to the lac operator to inhibit transcription in E. coli. This inhibition can be relieved by adding lactose or isopropyl-β-D-thiogalactopyranoside (IPTG). lac repressor encoded by lacI
   2992..3022    -  promoter       lac promoter: promoter for the E. coli lac operon
   3037..3058    -  protein_bind   CAP binding site: CAP binding activates transcription in the presence of cAMP. E. coli catabolite activator protein
   3124..4334    +  promoter       UbC promoter: human ubiquitin C promoter
   4345..4363    -  misc_feature   MCS (fragment): pUC18/19 multiple cloning site
   4372..4437    +  CDS            3xFLAG: three tandem FLAG® epitope tags, followed by an enterokinase cleavage site
   4474..8577    +  CDS            Cas9: Cas9 (Csn1) endonuclease from the Streptococcus pyogenes Type II CRISPR/Cas system generates RNA-guided double strand breaks in DNA
   8623..8772    +  CDS            VP64: tetrameric repeat of the minimal activation domain of herpes simplex virus VP16 (Beerli et al., 1998)
   8842..9555    +  CDS            EGFP: EGFP is a basic (constitutively fluorescent) green fluorescent protein published in 1996, derived from Aequorea victoria. It is reported to be a rapidly-maturing weak dimer with moderate acid sensitivity.
   9571..9604    +  protein_bind   loxP: Cre-mediated recombination occurs in the 8-bp core sequence (GCATACAT). Cre recombinase
   9605..9629    +  misc_feature   MCS (fragment): pBluescript multiple cloning site
   9629..10217   +  misc_feature   WPRE: woodchuck hepatitis virus posttranscriptional regulatory element
  10154..10735   +  CDS            nef (fragment): NEF_HV1H2 - Experimental evidence at protein level: Swiss-Prot protein existence level 1. Extracellular Nef protein targets CD4(+) T-lymphocytes for apoptosis by interacting with CXCR4 surface receptors. From Human immunodeficiency virus type 1 group M subtype B (isolate HXB2) (HIV-1).
  10742..10922   +  LTR            5' LTR (truncated): truncated 5' long terminal repeat (LTR) from HIV-1
  10954..11178   +  polyA_signal   bGH poly(A) signal: bovine growth hormone polyadenylation signal
  11182..11203   +  promoter       SV40 promoter (fragment): SV40 enhancer and early promoter
  11224..11652   +  rep_origin     f1 ori (sequence partly withheld): f1 bacteriophage origin of replication; arrow indicates direction of (+) strand synthesis
  11666..11995   +  promoter       SV40 promoter: SV40 enhancer and early promoter
  12043..12090   +  promoter       EM7 promoter: synthetic bacterial promoter&nbsp
  12109..12483   +  CDS            BleoR: antibiotic-binding protein; Sh ble from Streptoalloteichus hindustanus; confers resistance to bleomycin, phleomycin, and Zeocin™
  12493..12618   +  CDS            ble (fragment): BLE_KLEPN - Experimental evidence at protein level: Swiss-Prot protein existence level 1. Binding protein with a strong affinity to the bleomycin family of antibiotics. Binds to CL990; an antimitotic-antibiotic compound. From Klebsiella pneumoniae.
  12613..12734   +  polyA_signal   SV40 poly(A) signal: SV40 polyadenylation signal
  12805..12827   -  protein_bind   lac operator (fragment): The lac repressor binds to the lac operator to inhibit transcription in E. coli. This inhibition can be relieved by adding lactose or isopropyl-β-D-thiogalactopyranoside (IPTG). lac repressor encoded by lacI
  12831..12861   -  promoter       lac promoter: promoter for the E. coli lac operon
  12876..12897   -  protein_bind   CAP binding site: CAP binding activates transcription in the presence of cAMP. E. coli catabolite activator protein
  12910..13002   -  CDS            lacI (fragment): lac repressor; lacI; The lac repressor binds to the lac operator to inhibit transcription in E. coli. This inhibition can be relieved by adding lactose or isopropyl-β-D-thiogalactopyranoside (IPTG).
  13185..13773   -  rep_origin     ori: high-copy-number ColE1/pMB1/pBR322/pUC origin of replication
  13944..14804   -  CDS            AmpR: β-lactamase; bla; confers resistance to ampicillin, carbenicillin, and related antibiotics
  14805..14909   -  promoter       AmpR promoter: bla
>Addgene plasmid | pLV hUbC-dCas9 VP64-T2A-GFP | analyzer sequence | sequence record 82831
GTCGACGGATCGGGAGATCTCCCGATCCCCTATGGTGCACTCTCAGTACAATCTGCTCTGATGCCGCATA
GTTAAGCCAGTATCTGCTCCCTGCTTGTGTGTTGGAGGTCGCTGAGTAGTGCGCGAGCAAAATTTAAGCT
ACAACAAGGCAAGGCTTGACCGACAATTGCATGAAGAATCTGCTTAGGGTTAGGCGTTTTGCGCTGCTTC
GCGATGTACGGGCCAGATATACGCGTTGACATTGATTATTGACTAGTTATTAATAGTAATCAATTACGGG
GTCATTAGTTCATAGCCCATATATGGAGTTCCGCGTTACATAACTTACGGTAAATGGCCCGCCTGGCTGA
CCGCCCAACGACCCCCGCCCATTGACGTCAATAATGACGTATGTTCCCATAGTAACGCCAATAGGGACTT
TCCATTGACGTCAATGGGTGGAGTATTTACGGTAAACTGCCCACTTGGCAGTACATCAAGTGTATCATAT
GCCAAGTACGCCCCCTATTGACGTCAATGACGGTAAATGGCCCGCCTGGCATTATGCCCAGTACATGACC
TTATGGGACTTTCCTACTTGGCAGTACATCTACGTATTAGTCATCGCTATTACCATGGTGATGCGGTTTT
GGCAGTACATCAATGGGCGTGGATAGCGGTTTGACTCACGGGGATTTCCAAGTCTCCACCCCATTGACGT
CAATGGGAGTTTGTTTTGGCACCAAAATCAACGGGACTTTCCAAAATGTCGTAACAACTCCGCCCCATTG
ACGCAAATGGGCGGTAGGCGTGTACGGTGGGAGGTCTATATAAGCAGCGCGTTTTGCCTGTACTGGGTCT
CTCTGGTTAGACCAGATCTGAGCCTGGGAGCTCTCTGGCTAACTAGGGAACCCACTGCTTAAGCCTCAAT
AAAGCTTGCCTTGAGTGCTTCAAGTAGTGTGTGCCCGTCTGTTGTGTGACTCTGGTAACTAGAGATCCCT
CAGACCCTTTTAGTCAGTGTGGAAAATCTCTAGCAGTGGCGCCCGAACAGGGACTTGAAAGCGAAAGGGA
AACCAGAGGAGCTCTCTCGACGCAGGACTCGGCTTGCTGAAGCGCGCACGGCAAGAGGCGAGGGGCGGCG
ACTGGTGAGTACGCCAAAAATTTTGACTAGCGGAGGCTAGAAGGAGAGAGATGGGTGCGAGAGCGTCAGT
ATTAAGCGGGGGAGAATTAGATCGCGATGGGAAAAAATTCGGTTAAGGCCAGGGGGAAAGAAAAAATATA
AATTAAAACATATAGTATGGGCAAGCAGGGAGCTAGAACGATTCGCAGTTAATCCTGGCCTGTTAGAAAC
ATCAGAAGGCTGTAGACAAATACTGGGACAGCTACAACCATCCCTTCAGACAGGATCAGAAGAACTTAGA
TCATTATATAATACAGTAGCAACCCTCTATTGTGTGCATCAAAGGATAGAGATAAAAGACACCAAGGAAG
CTTTAGACAAGATAGAGGAAGAGCAAAACAAAAGTAAGACCACCGCACAGCAAGCGGCCGCTGATCTTCA
GACCTGGAGGAGGAGATATGAGGGACAATTGGAGAAGTGAATTATATAAATATAAAGTAGTAAAAATTGA
ACCATTAGGAGTAGCACCCACCAAGGCAAAGAGAAGAGTGGTGCAGAGAGAAAAAAGAGCAGTGGGAATA
GGAGCTTTGTTCCTTGGGTTCTTGGGAGCAGCAGGAAGCACTATGGGCGCAGCGTCAATGACGCTGACGG
TACAGGCCAGACAATTATTGTCTGGTATAGTGCAGCAGCAGAACAATTTGCTGAGGGCTATTGAGGCGCA
ACAGCATCTGTTGCAACTCACAGTCTGGGGCATCAAGCAGCTCCAGGCAAGAATCCTGGCTGTGGAAAGA
TACCTAAAGGATCAACAGCTCCTGGGGATTTGGGGTTGCTCTGGAAAACTCATTTGCACCACTGCTGTGC
CTTGGAATGCTAGTTGGAGTAATAAATCTCTGGAACAGATTTGGAATCACACGACCTGGATGGAGTGGGA
CAGAGAAATTAACAATTACACAAGCTTAATACACTCCTTAATTGAAGAATCGCAAAACCAGCAAGAAAAG
AATGAACAAGAATTATTGGAATTAGATAAATGGGCAAGTTTGTGGAATTGGTTTAACATAACAAATTGGC
TGTGGTATATAAAATTATTCATAATGATAGTAGGAGGCTTGGTAGGTTTAAGAATAGTTTTTGCTGTACT
TTCTATAGTGAATAGAGTTAGGCAGGGATATTCACCATTATCGTTTCAGACCCACCTCCCAACCCCGAGG
GGACCCGACAGGCCCGAAGGAATAGAAGAAGAAGGTGGAGAGAGAGACAGAGACAGATCCATTCGATTAG
TGAACGGATCGGCACTGCGTGCGCCAATTCTGCAGACAAATGGCAGTATTCATCCACAATTTTAAAAGAA
AAGGGGGGATTGGGGGGTACAGTGCAGGGGAAAGAATAGTAGACATAATAGCAACAGACATACAAACTAA
AGAATTACAAAAACAAATTACAAAAATTCAAAATTTTCGGGTTTATTACAGGGACAGCAGAGATCCAGTT
TGGTTAATTAAATAACTTCGTATAGCATACATTATACGAAGTTATGATAAGAGACGGTGGTGGCGCCGCT
ACAGGGCGCGTCCCATTCGCCATTCAGGCTGCGCAACTGTTGGGAAGGGCGATCGGTGCGGGCCTCTTCG
CTATTACGCCAGCTGGCGAAAGGGGGATGTGCTGCAAGGCGATTAAGTTGGGTAACGCCAGGGTTTTCCC
AGTCACGACGTTGTAAAACGACGGCCAGTGAGCGCGCGTAATACGACTCACTATAGGGCGAATTGGGTAC
CGGGCCCCCCCTCGAGGTCCTCCAGCTTTTGTTCCCTTTAGTGAGGGTTAATTGCGCGCTTGGCGTAATC
ATGGTCATAGCTGTTTCCTGTGTGAAATTGTTATCCGCTCACAATTCCACACAACATACGAGCCGGAAGC
ATAAAGTGTAAAGCCTGGGGTGCCTAATGAGTGAGCTAACTCACATTAATTGCGTTGCGCTCACTGCCCG
CTTTCCACTGCATGACGTCTCCACAATTAATTAAGGGTGCAGCGGCCTCCGCGCCGGGTTTTGGCGCCTC
CCGCGGGCGCCCCCCTCCTCACGGCGAGCGCTGCCACGTCAGACGAAGGGCGCAGGAGCGTTCCTGATCC
TTCCGCCCGGACGCTCAGGACAGCGGCCCGCTGCTCATAAGACTCGGCCTTAGAACCCCAGTATCAGCAG
AAGGACATTTTAGGACGGGACTTGGGTGACTCTAGGGCACTGGTTTTCTTTCCAGAGAGCGGAACAGGCG
AGGAAAAGTAGTCCCTTCTCGGCGATTCTGCGGAGGGATCTCCGTGGGGCGGTGAACGCCGATGATTATA
TAAGGACGCGCCGGGTGTGGCACAGCTAGTTCCGTCGCAGCCGGGATTTGGGTCGCGGTTCTTGTTTGTG
GATCGCTGTGATCGTCACTTGGTGAGTTGCGGGCTGCTGGGCTGGCCGGGGCTTTCGTGGCCGCCGGGCC
GCTCGGTGGGACGGAAGCGTGTGGAGAGACCGCCAAGGGCTGTAGTCTGGGTCCGCGAGCAAGGTTGCCC
TGAACTGGGGGTTGGGGGGAGCGCACAAAATGGCGGCTGTTCCCGAGTCTTGAATGGAAGACGCTTGTAA
GGCGGGCTGTGAGGTCGTTGAAACAAGGTGGGGGGCATGGTGGGCGGCAAGAACCCAAGGTCTTGAGGCC
TTCGCTAATGCGGGAAAGCTCTTATTCGGGTGAGATGGGCTGGGGCACCATCTGGGGACCCTGACGTGAA
GTTTGTCACTGACTGGAGAACTCGGGTTTGTCGTCTGGTTGCGGGGGCGGCAGTTATGCGGTGCCGTTGG
GCAGTGCACCCGTACCTTTGGGAGCGCGCGCCTCGTCGTGTCGTGACGTCACCCGTTCTGTTGGCTTATA
ATGCAGGGTGGGGCCACCTGCCGGTAGGTGTGCGGTAGGCTTTTCTCCGTCGCAGGACGCAGGGTTCGGG
CCTAGGGTAGGCTCTCCTGAATCGACAGGCGCCGGACCTCTGGTGAGGGGAGGGATAAGTGAGGCGTCAG
TTTCTTTGGTCGGTTTTATGTACCTATCTTCTTAAGTAGCTGAAGCTCCGGTTTTGAACTATGCGCTCGG
GGTTGGCGAGTGTGTTTTGTGAAGTTTTTTAGGCACCTTTTGAAATGTAATCATTTGGGTCAATATGTAA
TTTTCAGTGTTAGACTAGTAAATTGTCCGCTAAATTCTGGCCGTTTTTGGCTTTTTTGTTAGACGAAGCT
TGGGCTGCAGGTCGACTCTAGAGCCACCATGGACTACAAAGACCATGACGGTGATTATAAAGATCATGAC
ATCGATTACAAGGATGACGATGACAAGATGGCCCCCAAGAAGAAGAGGAAGGTGGGCCGCGGAATGGACA
AGAAGTACTCCATTGGGCTCGCCATCGGCACAAACAGCGTCGGCTGGGCCGTCATTACGGACGAGTACAA
GGTGCCGAGCAAAAAATTCAAAGTTCTGGGCAATACCGATCGCCACAGCATAAAGAAGAACCTCATTGGC
GCCCTCCTGTTCGACTCCGGGGAAACCGCCGAAGCCACGCGGCTCAAAAGAACAGCACGGCGCAGATATA
CCCGCAGAAAGAATCGGATCTGCTACCTGCAGGAGATCTTTAGTAATGAGATGGCTAAGGTGGATGACTC
TTTCTTCCATAGGCTGGAGGAGTCCTTTTTGGTGGAGGAGGATAAAAAGCACGAGCGCCACCCAATCTTT
GGCAATATCGTGGACGAGGTGGCGTACCATGAAAAGTACCCAACCATATATCATCTGAGGAAGAAGCTTG
TAGACAGTACTGATAAGGCTGACTTGCGGTTGATCTATCTCGCGCTGGCGCATATGATCAAATTTCGGGG
ACACTTCCTCATCGAGGGGGACCTGAACCCAGACAACAGCGATGTCGACAAACTCTTTATCCAACTGGTT
CAGACTTACAATCAGCTTTTCGAAGAGAACCCGATCAACGCATCCGGAGTTGACGCCAAAGCAATCCTGA
GCGCTAGGCTGTCCAAATCCCGGCGGCTCGAAAACCTCATCGCACAGCTCCCTGGGGAGAAGAAGAACGG
CCTGTTTGGTAATCTTATCGCCCTGTCACTCGGGCTGACCCCCAACTTTAAATCTAACTTCGACCTGGCC
GAAGATGCCAAGCTTCAACTGAGCAAAGACACCTACGATGATGATCTCGACAATCTGCTGGCCCAGATCG
GCGACCAGTACGCAGACCTTTTTTTGGCGGCAAAGAACCTGTCAGACGCCATTCTGCTGAGTGATATTCT
GCGAGTGAACACGGAGATCACCAAAGCTCCGCTGAGCGCTAGTATGATCAAGCGCTATGATGAGCACCAC
CAAGACTTGACTTTGCTGAAGGCCCTTGTCAGACAGCAACTGCCTGAGAAGTACAAGGAAATTTTCTTCG
ATCAGTCTAAAAATGGCTACGCCGGATACATTGACGGCGGAGCAAGCCAGGAGGAATTTTACAAATTTAT
TAAGCCCATCTTGGAAAAAATGGACGGCACCGAGGAGCTGCTGGTAAAGCTTAACAGAGAAGATCTGTTG
CGCAAACAGCGCACTTTCGACAATGGAAGCATCCCCCACCAGATTCACCTGGGCGAACTGCACGCTATCC
TCAGGCGGCAAGAGGATTTCTACCCCTTTTTGAAAGATAACAGGGAAAAGATTGAGAAAATCCTCACATT
TCGGATACCCTACTATGTAGGCCCCCTCGCCCGGGGAAATTCCAGATTCGCGTGGATGACTCGCAAATCA
GAAGAGACCATCACTCCCTGGAACTTCGAGGAAGTCGTGGATAAGGGGGCCTCTGCCCAGTCCTTCATCG
AAAGGATGACTAACTTTGATAAAAATCTGCCTAACGAAAAGGTGCTTCCTAAACACTCTCTGCTGTACGA
GTACTTCACAGTTTATAACGAGCTCACCAAGGTCAAATACGTCACAGAAGGGATGAGAAAGCCAGCATTC
CTGTCTGGAGAGCAGAAGAAAGCTATCGTGGACCTCCTCTTCAAGACGAACCGGAAAGTTACCGTGAAAC
AGCTCAAAGAAGACTATTTCAAAAAGATTGAATGTTTCGACTCTGTTGAAATCAGCGGAGTGGAGGATCG
CTTCAACGCATCCCTGGGAACGTATCACGATCTCCTGAAAATCATTAAAGACAAGGACTTCCTGGACAAT
GAGGAGAACGAGGACATTCTTGAGGACATTGTCCTCACCCTTACGTTGTTTGAAGATAGGGAGATGATTG
AAGAACGCTTGAAAACTTACGCTCATCTCTTCGACGACAAAGTCATGAAACAGCTCAAGAGGCGCCGATA
TACAGGATGGGGGCGGCTGTCAAGAAAACTGATCAATGGGATCCGAGACAAGCAGAGTGGAAAGACAATC
CTGGATTTTCTTAAGTCCGATGGATTTGCCAACCGGAACTTCATGCAGTTGATCCATGATGACTCTCTCA
CCTTTAAGGAGGACATCCAGAAAGCACAAGTTTCTGGCCAGGGGGACAGTCTTCACGAGCACATCGCTAA
TCTTGCAGGTAGCCCAGCTATCAAAAAGGGAATACTGCAGACCGTTAAGGTCGTGGATGAACTCGTCAAA
GTAATGGGAAGGCATAAGCCCGAGAATATCGTTATCGAGATGGCCCGAGAGAACCAAACTACCCAGAAGG
GACAGAAGAACAGTAGGGAAAGGATGAAGAGGATTGAAGAGGGTATAAAAGAACTGGGGTCCCAAATCCT
TAAGGAACACCCAGTTGAAAACACCCAGCTTCAGAATGAGAAGCTCTACCTGTACTACCTGCAGAACGGC
AGGGACATGTACGTGGATCAGGAACTGGACATCAATCGGCTCTCCGACTACGACGTGGATGCCATCGTGC
CCCAGTCTTTTCTCAAAGATGATTCTATTGATAATAAAGTGTTGACAAGATCCGATAAAAATAGAGGGAA
GAGTGATAACGTCCCCTCAGAAGAAGTTGTCAAGAAAATGAAAAATTATTGGCGGCAGCTGCTGAACGCC
AAACTGATCACACAACGGAAGTTCGATAATCTGACTAAGGCTGAACGAGGTGGCCTGTCTGAGTTGGATA
AAGCCGGCTTCATCAAAAGGCAGCTTGTTGAGACACGCCAGATCACCAAGCACGTGGCCCAAATTCTCGA
TTCACGCATGAACACCAAGTACGATGAAAATGACAAACTGATTCGAGAGGTGAAAGTTATTACTCTGAAG
TCTAAGCTGGTCTCAGATTTCAGAAAGGACTTTCAGTTTTATAAGGTGAGAGAGATCAACAATTACCACC
ATGCGCATGATGCCTACCTGAATGCAGTGGTAGGCACTGCACTTATCAAAAAATATCCCAAGCTTGAATC
TGAATTTGTTTACGGAGACTATAAAGTGTACGATGTTAGGAAAATGATCGCAAAGTCTGAGCAGGAAATA
GGCAAGGCCACCGCTAAGTACTTCTTTTACAGCAATATTATGAATTTTTTCAAGACCGAGATTACACTGG
CCAATGGAGAGATTCGGAAGCGACCACTTATCGAAACAAACGGAGAAACAGGAGAAATCGTGTGGGACAA
GGGTAGGGATTTCGCGACAGTCCGGAAGGTCCTGTCCATGCCGCAGGTGAACATCGTTAAAAAGACCGAA
GTACAGACCGGAGGCTTCTCCAAGGAAAGTATCCTCCCGAAAAGGAACAGCGACAAGCTGATCGCACGCA
AAAAAGATTGGGACCCCAAGAAATACGGCGGATTCGATTCTCCTACAGTCGCTTACAGTGTACTGGTTGT
GGCCAAAGTGGAGAAAGGGAAGTCTAAAAAACTCAAAAGCGTCAAGGAACTGCTGGGCATCACAATCATG
GAGCGATCAAGCTTCGAAAAAAACCCCATCGACTTTCTCGAGGCGAAAGGATATAAAGAGGTCAAAAAAG
ACCTCATCATTAAGCTTCCCAAGTACTCTCTCTTTGAGCTTGAAAACGGCCGGAAACGAATGCTCGCTAG
TGCGGGCGAGCTGCAGAAAGGTAACGAGCTGGCACTGCCCTCTAAATACGTTAATTTCTTGTATCTGGCC
AGCCACTATGAAAAGCTCAAAGGGTCTCCCGAAGATAATGAGCAGAAGCAGCTGTTCGTGGAACAACACA
AACACTACCTTGATGAGATCATCGAGCAAATAAGCGAATTCTCCAAAAGAGTGATCCTCGCCGACGCTAA
CCTCGATAAGGTGCTTTCTGCTTACAATAAGCACAGGGATAAGCCCATCAGGGAGCAGGCAGAAAACATT
ATCCACTTGTTTACTCTGACCAACTTGGGCGCGCCTGCAGCCTTCAAGTACTTCGACACCACCATAGACA
GAAAGCGGTACACCTCTACAAAGGAGGTCCTGGACGCCACACTGATTCATCAGTCAATTACGGGGCTCTA
TGAAACAAGAATCGACCTCTCTCAGCTCGGTGGAGACAGCAGGGCTGACCCCAAGAAGAAGAGGAAGGTG
GCTAGCCGCGCCGACGCGCTGGACGATTTCGATCTCGACATGCTGGGTTCTGATGCCCTCGATGACTTTG
ACCTGGATATGTTGGGAAGCGACGCATTGGATGACTTTGATCTGGACATGCTCGGCTCCGATGCTCTGGA
CGATTTCGATCTCGATATGTTAATCGCTAGCGAGGGCAGAGGAAGTCTTCTAACATGCGGTGACGTGGAG
GAGAATCCCGGCCCTGGTACCGTGAGCAAGGGCGAGGAGCTGTTCACCGGGGTGGTGCCCATCCTGGTCG
AGCTGGACGGCGACGTAAACGGCCACAAGTTCAGCGTGTCCGGCGAGGGCGAGGGCGATGCCACCTACGG
CAAGCTGACCCTGAAGTTCATCTGCACCACCGGCAAGCTGCCCGTGCCCTGGCCCACCCTCGTGACCACC
CTGACCTACGGCGTGCAGTGCTTCAGCCGCTACCCCGACCACATGAAGCAGCACGACTTCTTCAAGTCCG
CCATGCCCGAAGGCTACGTCCAGGAGCGCACCATCTTCTTCAAGGACGACGGCAACTACAAGACCCGCGC
CGAGGTGAAGTTCGAGGGCGACACCCTGGTGAACCGCATCGAGCTGAAGGGCATCGACTTCAAGGAGGAC
GGCAACATCCTGGGGCACAAGCTGGAGTACAACTACAACAGCCACAACGTCTATATCATGGCCGACAAGC
AGAAGAACGGCATCAAGGTGAACTTCAAGATCCGCCACAACATCGAGGACGGCAGCGTGCAGCTCGCCGA
CCACTACCAGCAGAACACCCCCATCGGCGACGGCCCCGTGCTGCTGCCCGACAACCACTACCTGAGCACC
CAGTCCGCCCTGAGCAAAGACCCCAACGAGAAGCGCGATCACATGGTCCTGCTGGAGTTCGTGACCGCCG
CCGGGATCACTCTCGGCATGGACGAGCTGTACAAGACCGGTTGATAATAGATAACTTCGTATAGCATACA
TTATACGAAGTTATGAATTCGATATCAAGCTTATCGATAATCAACCTCTGGATTACAAAATTTGTGAAAG
ATTGACTGGTATTCTTAACTATGTTGCTCCTTTTACGCTATGTGGATACGCTGCTTTAATGCCTTTGTAT
CATGCTATTGCTTCCCGTATGGCTTTCATTTTCTCCTCCTTGTATAAATCCTGGTTGCTGTCTCTTTATG
AGGAGTTGTGGCCCGTTGTCAGGCAACGTGGCGTGGTGTGCACTGTGTTTGCTGACGCAACCCCCACTGG
TTGGGGCATTGCCACCACCTGTCAGCTCCTTTCCGGGACTTTCGCTTTCCCCCTCCCTATTGCCACGGCG
GAACTCATCGCCGCCTGCCTTGCCCGCTGCTGGACAGGGGCTCGGCTGTTGGGCACTGACAATTCCGTGG
TGTTGTCGGGGAAATCATCGTCCTTTCCTTGGCTGCTCGCCTGTGTTGCCACCTGGATTCTGCGCGGGAC
GTCCTTCTGCTACGTCCCTTCGGCCCTCAATCCAGCGGACCTTCCTTCCCGCGGCCTGCTGCCGGCTCTG
CGGCCTCTTCCGCGTCTTCGCCTTCGCCCTCAGACGAGTCGGATCTCCCTTTGGGCCGCCTCCCCGCATC
GATACCGTCGACCTCGAGACCTAGAAAAACATGGAGCAATCACAAGTAGCAATACAGCAGCTACCAATGC
TGATTGTGCCTGGCTAGAAGCACAAGAGGAGGAGGAGGTGGGTTTTCCAGTCACACCTCAGGTACCTTTA
AGACCAATGACTTACAAGGCAGCTGTAGATCTTAGCCACTTTTTAAAAGAAAAGGGGGGACTGGAAGGGC
TAATTCACTCCCAACGAAGACAAGATATCCTTGATCTGTGGATCTACCACACACAAGGCTACTTCCCTGA
TTGGCAGAACTACACACCAGGGCCAGGGATCAGATATCCACTGACCTTTGGATGGTGCTACAAGCTAGTA
CCAGTTGAGCAAGAGAAGGTAGAAGAAGCCAATGAAGGAGAGAACACCCGCTTGTTACACCCTGTGAGCC
TGCATGGGATGGATGACCCGGAGAGAGAAGTATTAGAGTGGAGGTTTGACAGCCGCCTAGCATTTCATCA
CATGGCCCGAGAGCTGCATCCGGACTGTACTGGGTCTCTCTGGTTAGACCAGATCTGAGCCTGGGAGCTC
TCTGGCTAACTAGGGAACCCACTGCTTAAGCCTCAATAAAGCTTGCCTTGAGTGCTTCAAGTAGTGTGTG
CCCGTCTGTTGTGTGACTCTGGTAACTAGAGATCCCTCAGACCCTTTTAGTCAGTGTGGAAAATCTCTAG
CAGGGCCCGTTTAAACCCGCTGATCAGCCTCGACTGTGCCTTCTAGTTGCCAGCCATCTGTTGTTTGCCC
CTCCCCCGTGCCTTCCTTGACCCTGGAAGGTGCCACTCCCACTGTCCTTTCCTAATAAAATGAGGAAATT
GCATCGCATTGTCTGAGTAGGTGTCATTCTATTCTGGGGGGTGGGGTGGGGCAGGACAGCAAGGGGGAGG
ATTGGGAAGACAATAGCAGGCATGCTGGGGATGCGGTGGGCTCTATGGCTTCTGAGGCGGAAAGAACCAG
CTGGGGCTCTAGGGGGTATCCCC
[124 nt withheld, positions 11224-11347]
C
[91 nt withheld, positions 11349-11439]
A
[49 nt withheld, positions 11441-11489]
CCTTTGACGTTGGAGTCCACGTTCTTT
[37 nt withheld, positions 11517-11553]
ACCCTATCTCGGTCTATTCTTTTGATTTATAAGGGATTTTGCCGATTTCGGCCTATTGGTTAAAAAATGA
GCTGATTTAACAAAAATTTAACGCGAATTAATTCTGTGGAATGTGTGTCAGTTAGGGTGTGGAAAGTCCC
CAGGCTCCCCAGCAGGCAGAAGTATGCAAAGCATGCATCTCAATTAGTCAGCAACCAGGTGTGGAAAGTC
CCCAGGCTCCCCAGCAGGCAGAAGTATGCAAAGCATGCATCTCAATTAGTCAGCAACCATAGTCCCGCCC
CTAACTCCGCCCATCCCGCCCCTAACTCCGCCCAGTTCCGCCCATTCTCCGCCCCATGGCTGACTAATTT
TTTTTATTTATGCAGAGGCCGAGGCCGCCTCTGCCTCTGAGCTATTCCAGAAGTAGTGAGGAGGCTTTTT
TGGAGGCCTAGGCTTTTGCAAAAAGCTCCCGGGAGCTTGTATATCCATTTTCGGATCTGATCAGCACGTG
TTGACAATTAATCATCGGCATAGTATATCGGCATAGTATAATACGACAAGGTGAGGAACTAAACCATGGC
CAAGTTGACCAGTGCCGTTCCGGTGCTCACCGCGCGCGACGTCGCCGGAGCGGTCGAGTTCTGGACCGAC
CGGCTCGGGTTCTCCCGGGACTTCGTGGAGGACGACTTCGCCGGTGTGGTCCGGGACGACGTGACCCTGT
TCATCAGCGCGGTCCAGGACCAGGTGGTGCCGGACAACACCCTGGCCTGGGTGTGGGTGCGCGGCCTGGA
CGAGCTGTACGCCGAGTGGTCGGAGGTCGTGTCCACGAACTTCCGGGACGCCTCCGGGCCGGCCATGACC
GAGATCGGCGAGCAGCCGTGGGGGCGGGAGTTCGCCCTGCGCGACCCGGCCGGCAACTGCGTGCACTTCG
TGGCCGAGGAGCAGGACTGACACGTGCTACGAGATTTCGATTCCACCGCCGCCTTCTATGAAAGGTTGGG
CTTCGGAATCGTTTTCCGGGACGCCGGCTGGATGATCCTCCAGCGCGGGGATCTCATGCTGGAGTTCTTC
GCCCACCCCAACTTGTTTATTGCAGCTTATAATGGTTACAAATAAAGCAATAGCATCACAAATTTCACAA
ATAAAGCATTTTTTTCACTGCATTCTAGTTGTGGTTTGTCCAAACTCATCAATGTATCTTATCATGTCTG
TATACCGTCGACCTCTAGCTAGAGCTTGGCGTAATCATGGTCATAGCTGTTTCCTGTGTGAAATTGTTAT
CCGCTCACAATTCCACACAACATACGAGCCGGAAGCATAAAGTGTAAAGCCTGGGGTGCCTAATGAGTGA
GCTAACTCACATTAATTGCGTTGCGCTCACTGCCCGCTTTCCAGTCGGGAAACCTGTCGTGCCAGCTGCA
TTAATGAATCGGCCAACGCGCGGGGAGAGGCGGTTTGCGTATTGGGCGCTCTTCCGCTTCCTCGCTCACT
GACTCGCTGCGCTCGGTCGTTCGGCTGCGGCGAGCGGTATCAGCTCACTCAAAGGCGGTAATACGGTTAT
CCACAGAATCAGGGGATAACGCAGGAAAGAACATGTGAGCAAAAGGCCAGCAAAAGGCCAGGAACCGTAA
AAAGGCCGCGTTGCTGGCGTTTTTCCATAGGCTCCGCCCCCCTGACGAGCATCACAAAAATCGACGCTCA
AGTCAGAGGTGGCGAAACCCGACAGGACTATAAAGATACCAGGCGTTTCCCCCTGGAAGCTCCCTCGTGC
GCTCTCCTGTTCCGACCCTGCCGCTTACCGGATACCTGTCCGCCTTTCTCCCTTCGGGAAGCGTGGCGCT
TTCTCATAGCTCACGCTGTAGGTATCTCAGTTCGGTGTAGGTCGTTCGCTCCAAGCTGGGCTGTGTGCAC
GAACCCCCCGTTCAGCCCGACCGCTGCGCCTTATCCGGTAACTATCGTCTTGAGTCCAACCCGGTAAGAC
ACGACTTATCGCCACTGGCAGCAGCCACTGGTAACAGGATTAGCAGAGCGAGGTATGTAGGCGGTGCTAC
AGAGTTCTTGAAGTGGTGGCCTAACTACGGCTACACTAGAAGAACAGTATTTGGTATCTGCGCTCTGCTG
AAGCCAGTTACCTTCGGAAAAAGAGTTGGTAGCTCTTGATCCGGCAAACAAACCACCGCTGGTAGCGGTG
GTTTTTTTGTTTGCAAGCAGCAGATTACGCGCAGAAAAAAAGGATCTCAAGAAGATCCTTTGATCTTTTC
TACGGGGTCTGACGCTCAGTGGAACGAAAACTCACGTTAAGGGATTTTGGTCATGAGATTATCAAAAAGG
ATCTTCACCTAGATCCTTTTAAATTAAAAATGAAGTTTTAAATCAATCTAAAGTATATATGAGTAAACTT
GGTCTGACAGTTACCAATGCTTAATCAGTGAGGCACCTATCTCAGCGATCTGTCTATTTCGTTCATCCAT
AGTTGCCTGACTCCCCGTCGTGTAGATAACTACGATACGGGAGGGCTTACCATCTGGCCCCAGTGCTGCA
ATGATACCGCGAGACCCACGCTCACCGGCTCCAGATTTATCAGCAATAAACCAGCCAGCCGGAAGGGCCG
AGCGCAGAAGTGGTCCTGCAACTTTATCCGCCTCCATCCAGTCTATTAATTGTTGCCGGGAAGCTAGAGT
AAGTAGTTCGCCAGTTAATAGTTTGCGCAACGTTGTTGCCATTGCTACAGGCATCGTGGTGTCACGCTCG
TCGTTTGGTATGGCTTCATTCAGCTCCGGTTCCCAACGATCAAGGCGAGTTACATGATCCCCCATGTTGT
GCAAAAAAGCGGTTAGCTCCTTCGGTCCTCCGATCGTTGTCAGAAGTAAGTTGGCCGCAGTGTTATCACT
CATGGTTATGGCAGCACTGCATAATTCTCTTACTGTCATGCCATCCGTAAGATGCTTTTCTGTGACTGGT
GAGTACTCAACCAAGTCATTCTGAGAATAGTGTATGCGGCGACCGAGTTGCTCTTGCCCGGCGTCAATAC
GGGATAATACCGCGCCACATAGCAGAACTTTAAAAGTGCTCATCATTGGAAAACGTTCTTCGGGGCGAAA
ACTCTCAAGGATCTTACCGCTGTTGAGATCCAGTTCGATGTAACCCACTCGTGCACCCAACTGATCTTCA
GCATCTTTTACTTTCACCAGCGTTTCTGGGTGAGCAAAAACAGGAAGGCAAAATGCCGCAAAAAAGGGAA
TAAGGGCGACACGGAAATGTTGAATACTCATACTCTTCCTTTTTCAATATTATTGAAGCATTTATCAGGG
TTATTGTCTCATGAGCGGATACATATTTGAATGTATTTAGAAAAATAAACAAATAGGGGTTCCGCGCACA
TTTCCCCGAAAAGTGCCACCTGAC
